Addgene plasmid #202712: pBbS5c-mCherry-AsLOV2*(543)
Purpose: Expresses an IPTG inducible mCherry fused to a blue light responsive degradation tag (LOVdeg)
Depositing lab: Mary Dunlop. Depositing organization: Boston University Main Campus. Publication: Light-inducible protein degradation in E. coli with the LOVdeg tag. Tague N, Coriano-Ortiz C, Sheets MB, Dunlop MJ. Elife. 2024 Jan 25;12:RP87303. doi: 10.7554/eLife.87303. PubMed 38270583.
Backbone
  Vector backbone: pBbS5c-mCherry
  Backbone size w/o insert (bp): 5617
  Vector type: Bacterial Expression
Growth in bacteria
  Bacterial resistance: Chloramphenicol, 25 μg/mL
  Growth temperature: 37°C
  Growth strain: DH5alpha
  Copy number: Low Copy
Gene/Insert
  Gene/Insert name: mCherry-AsLOV2*(543)
  Species: Synthetic
  Insert size (bp): 1146
Terms and licenses: Academic/Nonprofit Terms; Industry Terms: Not Available to Industry
Depositor comments: Please visit https://www.biorxiv.org/content/10.1101/2023.02.25.530042v1 for bioRxiv preprint.
How to cite: pBbS5c-mCherry-AsLOV2*(543) was a gift from Mary Dunlop (Addgene plasmid # 202712 ; http://n2t.net/addgene:202712 ; RRID:Addgene_202712)
