[The description below was written by a language model from this plasmid's Addgene catalogue record and pLannotate feature annotations shown in this document.]
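Description:
pBbS5c-mCherry-AsLOV2*(543) is a low-copy bacterial expression plasmid for E. coli, built on the pBbS5c-mCherry backbone. It replicates from the pSC101 origin, which depends on the plasmid-encoded Rep101 (RepA) protein, and is selected with chloramphenicol through a cat gene driven by its own promoter and followed by the lambda t0 terminator. The sequenced record is about 6.05 kb. A short tetracycline-resistance fragment is also annotated, but it appears to be a non-functional backbone remnant rather than a usable marker.

The payload is a synthetic fusion of the red fluorescent protein mCherry to a C-terminal AsLOV2*(543) domain, the blue-light-responsive degradation tag called LOVdeg. Transcription comes from the lac UV5 promoter with a downstream lac operator. The plasmid also carries lacI under its native promoter, so expression is repressed until IPTG is added. The rrnB T1 and T7Te terminators close the expression unit. The automated annotation labels the region after mCherry as miniSOG. This most likely reflects sequence similarity among flavin-binding LOV domains, since miniSOG is itself derived from a plant phototropin LOV2 domain, and according to the catalogue entry the region is the engineered AsLOV2 variant. The record does not define what the asterisk and "543" signify, though they presumably denote the particular mutations or truncation of this variant.

The construct serves as a reporter for light-inducible protein degradation. IPTG induces the tagged mCherry, and blue light triggers its degradation, which can be followed as a loss of red fluorescence. This allows characterisation of the LOVdeg tag as an optogenetic, post-translational control tool in E. coli.
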