Features (pLannotate 1.2.2; 15 found; start..end, strand, type, name):
    452..554     -  promoter       cat promoter: promoter of the E. coli cat gene encoding chloramphenicol acetyltransferase
    592..613     -  protein_bind   CAP binding site: CAP binding activates transcription in the presence of cAMP. E. coli catabolite activator protein
    626..1708    -  CDS            lacI: lac repressor; lacI; The lac repressor binds to the lac operator to inhibit transcription in E. coli. This inhibition can be relieved by adding lactose or isopropyl-β-D-thiogalactopyranoside (IPTG).
   1709..1786    -  promoter       lacI promoter: lacI
   1794..2073    -  CDS            TcR (fragment): tetracycline efflux protein; tet; confers resistance to tetracycline
   2097..2127    +  promoter       lac UV5 promoter: E. coli lac promoter with an "up" mutation
   2135..2151    +  protein_bind   lac operator: The lac repressor binds to the lac operator to inhibit transcription in E. coli. This inhibition can be relieved by adding lactose or isopropyl-β-D-thiogalactopyranoside (IPTG). lac repressor encoded by lacI
   2192..2899    +  CDS            mCherry: mCherry is a basic (constitutively fluorescent) red fluorescent protein published in 2004, derived from Discosoma sp.. It is reported to be a very rapidly-maturing monomer with low acid sensitivity.
   2936..3253    +  CDS            miniSOG: miniSOG is a basic (constitutively fluorescent) cyan fluorescent protein published in 2011, derived from Arabidopsis thaliana. It requires the cofactor flavin for fluorescence.
   3370..3441    +  terminator     rrnB T1 terminator: transcription terminator T1 from the E. coli rrnB gene
   3457..3484    +  terminator     T7Te terminator: phage T7 early transcription terminator
   4015..4965    -  CDS            Rep101: RepA protein needed for replication with the pSC101 origin; rep101
   5013..5235    -  rep_origin     pSC101 ori: low-copy replication origin that requires the Rep101 protein
   5729..5823    -  terminator     lambda t0 terminator: transcription terminator from phage lambda
   5847..451     -  CDS            cat (across the origin): CAT_ECOLX - Experimental evidence at protein level: Swiss-Prot protein existence level 1. This enzyme is an effector of chloramphenicol resistance in bacteria. From Escherichia coli. This protein is used as a marker in many commonly used cloning vectors, such as pACYC184.
>Addgene plasmid #202712 | pBbS5c-mCherry-AsLOV2*(543) | addgene full sequence | sequence record 403642 | Addgene NGS Result
CCCAGGGATTGGCTGAGACGAAAAACATATTCTCAATAAACCCTTTAGGGAAATAGGCCAGGTTTTCACC
GTAACACGCCACATCTTGCGAATATATGTGTAGAAACTGCCGGAAATCGTCGTGGTATTCACTCCAGAGC
GATGAAAACGTTTCAGTTTGCTCATGGAAAACGGTGTAACAAGGGTGAACACTATCCCATATCACCAGCT
CACCGTCTTTCATTGCCATACGAAATTCCGGATGAGCATTCATCAGGCGGGCAAGAATGTGAATAAAGGC
CGGATAAAACTTGTGCTTATTTTTCTTTACGGTCTTTAAAAAGGCCGTAATATCCAGCTGAACGGTCTGG
TTATAGGTACATTGAGCAACTGACTGAAATGCCTCAAAATGTTCTTTACGATGCCATTGGGATATATCAA
CGGTGGTATATCCAGTGATTTTTTTCTCCATTTTAGCTTCCTTAGCTCCTGAAAATCTCGATAACTCAAA
AAATACGCCCGGTAGTGATCTTATTTCATTATGGTGAAAGTTGGAACCTCTTACGTGCCGATCAACGTCT
CATTTTCGCCAGATATCGACGTCGGTGCCTAATGAGTGAGCTAACTTACATTAATTGCGTTGCGCTCACT
GCCCGCTTTCCAGTCGGGAAACCTGTCGTGCCAGCTGCATTAATGAATCGGCCAACGCGCGGGGAGAGGC
GGTTTGCGTATTGGGCGCCAGGGTGGTTTTTCTTTTCACCAGTGAGACGGGCAACAGCTGATTGCCCTTC
ACCGCCTGGCCCTGAGAGAGTTGCAGCAAGCGGTCCACGCTGGTTTGCCCCAGCAGGCGAAAATCCTGTT
TGATGGTGGTTAACGGCGGGATATAACATGAGCTGTCTTCGGTATCGTCGTATCCCACTACCGAGATGTC
CGCACCAACGCGCAGCCCGGACTCGGTAATGGCGCGCATTGCGCCCAGCGCCATCTGATCGTTGGCAACC
AGCATCGCAGTGGGAACGATGCCCTCATTCAGCATTTGCATGGTTTGTTGAAAACCGGACATGGCACTCC
AGTCGCCTTCCCGTTCCGCTATCGGCTGAATTTGATTGCGAGTGAGATATTTATGCCAGCCAGCCAGACG
CAGACGCGCCGAGACAGAACTTAATGGGCCCGCTAACAGCGCGATTTGCTGGTGACCCAATGCGACCAGA
TGCTCCACGCCCAGTCGCGTACCGTCTTCATGGGAGAAAATAATACTGTTGATGGGTGTCTGGTCAGAGA
CATCAAGAAATAACGCCGGAACATTAGTGCAGGCAGCTTCCACAGCAATGGCATCCTGGTCATCCAGCGG
ATAGTTAATGATCAGCCCACTGACGCGTTGCGCGAGAAGATTGTGCACCGCCGCTTTACAGGCTTCGACG
CCGCTTCGTTCTACCATCGACACCACCACGCTGGCACCCAGTTGATCGGCGCGAGATTTAATCGCCGCGA
CAATTTGCGACGGCGCGTGCAGGGCCAGACTGGAGGTGGCAACGCCAATCAGCAACGACTGTTTGCCCGC
CAGTTGTTGTGCCACGCGGTTGGGAATGTAATTCAGCTCCGCCATCGCCGCTTCCACTTTTTCCCGCGTT
TTCGCAGAAACGTGGCTGGCCTGGTTCACCACGCGGGAAACGGTCTGATAAGAGACACCGGCATACTCTG
CGACATCGTATAACGTTACTGGTTTCACATTCACCACCCTGAATTGACTCTCTTCCGGGCGCTATCATGC
CATACCGCGAAAGGTTTTGCGCCATTCGATGGTGTCCGGGATCTCGACGCTCTCCCTTATGCGACTCCTG
CATTAGGAAGCAGCCCAGTAGTAGGTTGAGGCCGTTGAGCACCGCCGCCGCAAGGAATGGTGCATGCAAG
GAGATGGCGCCCAACAGTCCCCCGGCCACGGGGCCTGCCACCATACCCACGCCGAAACAAGCGCTCATGA
GCCCGAAGTGGCGAGCCCGATCTTCCCCATCGGTGATGTCGGCGATATAGGCGCCAGCAACCGCACCTGT
GGCGCCGGTGATGCCGGCCACGATGCGTCCGGCGTAGAGGATCGAGATCGTTTAGGCACCCCAGGCTTTA
CACTTTATGCTTCCGGCTCGTATAATGTGTGGAATTGTGAGCGGATAACAATTTCAGAATTCAAAAGATC
TTTTAAGAAGGAGATATACATATGGTGAGCAAGGGCGAGGAGGATAACATGGCCATCATCAAGGAGTTCA
TGCGCTTCAAGGTGCACATGGAGGGCTCCGTGAACGGCCACGAGTTCGAGATCGAGGGCGAGGGCGAGGG
CCGCCCCTACGAGGGCACCCAGACCGCCAAGCTGAAGGTGACCAAGGGTGGCCCCCTGCCCTTCGCCTGG
GACATCCTGTCCCCTCAGTTCATGTACGGCTCCAAGGCCTACGTGAAGCACCCCGCCGACATCCCCGACT
ACTTGAAGCTGTCCTTCCCCGAGGGCTTCAAGTGGGAGCGCGTGATGAACTTCGAGGACGGCGGCGTGGT
GACCGTGACCCAGGACTCCTCCCTGCAGGACGGCGAGTTCATCTACAAGGTGAAGCTGCGCGGCACCAAC
TTCCCCTCCGACGGCCCCGTAATGCAGAAGAAGACCATGGGCTGGGAGGCCTCCTCCGAGCGGATGTACC
CCGAGGACGGCGCCCTGAAGGGCGAGATCAAGCAGAGGCTGAAGCTGAAGGACGGCGGCCACTACGACGC
TGAGGTCAAGACCACCTACAAGGCCAAGAAGCCCGTGCAGCTGCCCGGCGCCTACAACGTCAACATCAAG
TTGGACATCACCTCCCACAACGAGGACTACACCATCGTGGAACAGTACGAACGCGCCGAGGGCCGCCACT
CCACCGGCGGCATGGACGAGCTGTACAAGTCGAGCGGATCAGGTTTGGCTACTACACTTGAACGTATTGA
GAAGAACTTTGTCATTACTGACCCAAGATTGCCAGATAATCCCATTATATTCGCGTCCGATAGTTTCTTG
CAGTTGACAGAATATAGCCGTGAAGAAATTTTGGGAAGAAACTGTCGCTTCTTACAAGGCCCGGAAACCG
ATCGCGCAACCGTCCGTAAGATTCGCGACGCCATCGATAATCAAACCGAGGTTACGGTGCAATTAATTAA
CTACACGAAATCCGGTAAGAAGTTTTGGAATGTATTTCATTTGCAACCCATGCGTGACCAGAAAGGAGAT
GTACAATATTTCATCGGAGTTCAACTCGACGGTACGGAGCGCCTTCGCGGGGCAGCGGAACGCGAAGCCG
TTATGTTGATTAAGAAAACCGCGTTCCAAATCGCGGAGGCGGCATAAGGATCCAAACTCGAGTAAGGATC
TCCAGGCATCAAATAAAACGAAAGGCTCAGTCGAAAGACTGGGCCTTTCGTTTTATCTGTTGTTTGTCGG
TGAACGCTCTCTACTAGAGTCACACTGGCTCACCTTCGGGTGGGCCTTTCTGCGTTTATACCTAGGGTAC
GGGTTTTGCTGCCCGCAAACGGGCTGTTCTGGTGTTGCTAGTTTGTTATCAGAATCGCAGATCCGGCTTC
AGCCGGTTTGCCGGCTGAAAGCGCTATTTCTTCCAGAATTGCCATGATTTTTTCCCCACGGGAGGCGTCA
CTGGCTCCCGTGTTGTCGGCAGCTTTGATTCGATAAGCAGCATCGCCTGTTTCAGGCTGTCTATGTGTGA
CTGTTGAGCTGTAACAAGTTGTCTCAGGTGTTCAATTTCATGTTCTAGTTGCTTTGTTTTACTGGTTTCA
CCTGTTCTATTAGGTGTTACATGCTGTTCATCTGTTACATTGTCGATCTGTTCATGGTGAACAGCTTTGA
ATGCACCAAAAACTCGTAAAAGCTCTGATGTATCTATCTTTTTTACACCGTTTTCATCTGTGCATATGGA
CAGTTTTCCCTTTGATATGTAACGGTGAACAGTTGTTCTACTTTTGTTTGTTAGTCTTGATGCTTCACTG
ATAGATACAAGAGCCATAAGAACCTCAGATCCTTCCGTATTTAGCCAGTATGTTCTCTAGTGTGGTTCGT
TGTTTTTGCGTGAGCCATGAGAACGAACCATTGAGATCATACTTACTTTGCATGTCACTCAAAAATTTTG
CCTCAAAACTGGTGAGCTGAATTTTTGCAGTTAAAGCATCGTGTAGTGTTTTTCTTAGTCCGTTATGTAG
GTAGGAATCTGATGTAATGGTTGTTGGTATTTTGTCACCATTCATTTTTATCTGGTTGTTCTCAAGTTCG
GTTACGAGATCCATTTGTCTATCTAGTTCAACTTGGAAAATCAACGTATCAGTCGGGCGGCCTCGCTTAT
CAACCACCAATTTCATATTGCTGTAAGTGTTTAAATCTTTACTTATTGGTTTCAAAACCCATTGGTTAAG
CCTTTTAAACTCATGGTAGTTATTTTCAAGCATTAACATGAACTTAAATTCATCAAGGCTAATCTCTATA
TTTGCCTTGTGAGTTTTCTTTTGTGTTAGTTCTTTTAATAACCACTCATAAATCCTCATAGAGTATTTGT
TTTCAAAAGACTTAACATGTTCCAGATTATATTTTATGAATTTTTTTAACTGGAAAAGATAAGGCAATAT
CTCTTCACTAAAAACTAATTCTAATTTTTCGCTTGAGAACTTGGCATAGTTTGTCCACTGGAAAATCTCA
AAGCCTTTAACCAAAGGATTCCTGATTTCCACAGTTCTCGTCATCAGCTCTCTGGTTGCTTTAGCTAATA
CACCATAAGCATTTTCCCTACTGATGTTCATCATCTGAGCGTATTGGTTATAAGTGAACGATACCGTCCG
TTCTTTCCTTGTAGGGTTTTCAATCGTGGGGTTGAGTAGTGCCACACAGCATAAAATTAGCTTGGTTTCA
TGCTCCGTTAAGTCATAGCGACTAATCGCTAGTTCATTTGCTTTGAAAACAACTAATTCAGACATACATC
TCAATTGGTCTAGGTGATTTTAATCACTATACCAATTGAGATGGGCTAGTCAATGATAATTACTAGTCCT
TTTCCCGGGTGATCTGGGTATCTGTAAATTCTGCTAGACCTTTGCTGGAAAACTTGTAAATTCTGCTAGA
CCCTCTGTAAATTCCGCTAGACCTTTGTGTGTTTTTTTTGTTTATATTCAAGTGGTTATAATTTATAGAA
TAAAGAAAGAATAAAAAAAGATAAAAAGAATAGATCCCAGCCCTGTGTATAACTCACTACTTTAGTCAGT
TCCGCAGTATTACAAAAGGATGTCGCAAACGCTGTTTGCTCCTCTACAAAACAGACCTTAAAACCCTAAA
GGCTTAAGTAGCACCCTCGCAAGCTCGGGCAAATCGCTGAATATTCCTTTTGTCTCCGACCATCAGGCAC
CTGAGTCGCTGTCTTTTTCGTGACATTCAGTTCGCTGCGCTCACGGCTCTGGCAGTGAATGGGGGTAAAT
GGCACTACAGGCGCCTTTTATGGATTCATGCAAGGAAACTACCCATAATACAAGAAAAGCCCGTCACGGG
CTTCTCAGGGCGTTTTATGGCGGGTCTGCTATGTGGTGCTATCTGACTTTTTGCTGTTCAGCAGTTCCTG
CCCTCTGATTTTCCAGTCTGACCACTTCGGATTATCCCGTGACAGGTCATTCAGACTGGCTAATGCACCC
AGTAAGGCAGCGGTATCATCAACAGGCTTACCCGTCTTAGGTCATGACTAGTGCTTGGATTCTCACCAAT
AAAAAACGCCCGGCGGCAACCGAGCGTTCTGAACAAATCCAGATGGAGTTCTGAGGTCATTACTGGATCT
ATCAACAGGAGTCCAAGCGAGCTCGATATCAAATTACGCCCCGCCCTGCCACTCATCGCAGTACTGTTGT
AATTCATTAAGCATTCTGCCGACATGGAAGCCATCACAAACGGCATGATGAACCTGAATCGCCAGCGGCA
TCAGCACCTTGTCGCCTTGCGTATAATATTTGCCCATGGTGAAAACGGGGGCGAAGAAGTTGTCCATATT
GGCCACGTTTAAATCAAAACTGGTGAAACTCA
